Addgene plasmid #48606: pFUSB4_TGTG
Depositing lab: Stephen Ekker. Depositing organization: Mayo Foundation for Medical Education and Research. Publication: High Efficiency In Vivo Genome Engineering with a Simplified 15-RVD GoldyTALEN Design. Ma AC, Lee HB, Clark KJ, Ekker SC. PLoS One. 2013 May 29;8(5):e65259. doi: 10.1371/journal.pone.0065259. Print 2013. PubMed 23734242.
Backbone
  Vector backbone: pFUS_B4
  Vector type: Mammalian Expression, TALEN
Growth in bacteria
  Bacterial resistance: Spectinomycin, 50 μg/mL
  Growth temperature: 37°C
  Growth strain: Top10
  Copy number: Unknown
Gene/Insert
  Gene/Insert name: RVD sequence: NG NN NG NN
  Species: Synthetic
  Cloning method: Unknown
  Sequencing primers: 5′ ttgatgcctggcagttccct; 3′ cgaaccgaacaggcttatgt
Terms and licenses: Academic/Nonprofit Terms; Industry Terms: Not Available to Industry
Depositor comments: Plasmid was created using Golden Gate cloning.
How to cite: pFUSB4_TGTG was a gift from Stephen Ekker (Addgene plasmid # 48606 ; http://n2t.net/addgene:48606 ; RRID:Addgene_48606)
