[The description below was written by a language model from this plasmid's Addgene catalogue record and pLannotate feature annotations shown in this document.]
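Description:
pFUSB4_TGTG is a small (about 2.9 kb) bacterial intermediate plasmid from a Golden Gate TALEN assembly system, built on the pFUS_B4 array vector. It carries a pre-assembled synthetic block of four TAL effector repeats whose repeat-variable diresidues are NG NN NG NN. Under the standard TALE code these recognise the bases T, G, T and G, as the plasmid name indicates. The catalogue classifies the vector as "Mammalian Expression, TALEN", but the annotated features show no eukaryotic promoter, polyadenylation signal or nuclease domain. This fits a cloning module that supplies a repeat array rather than a construct that expresses a TALEN itself.

The plasmid replicates in E. coli from a high-copy ColE1/pUC-type origin. Selection is with spectinomycin through the aadA aminoglycoside adenylyltransferase gene (SmR). Upstream of this gene are a fragment of the class 1 integron Pc promoter and a remnant of a gentamicin acetyltransferase gene, which look like carry-over from the integron-derived resistance cassette. Short lacZα and lacI fragments and the rrnB T1 and T2 terminators are also annotated. The residual lacZα piece is consistent with a blue/white screening cassette having been displaced when the repeats were inserted by Golden Gate cloning, the method the depositor reports. The automated feature table does not annotate the TAL repeat array itself, which presumably lies in the unannotated region.

The plasmid belongs to a collection of ready-made four-repeat modules associated with a simplified 15-RVD GoldyTALEN design for in vivo genome engineering. Such modules are combined with other repeat blocks in a later assembly step into a TALEN backbone, which reduces the work needed to build custom nucleases.
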