Features (pLannotate 1.2.2; 8 found; start..end, strand, type, name):
      3..39      -  CDS            lacZα (fragment): LacZα fragment of β-galactosidase; lacZ fragment
    596..619     +  promoter       Pc promoter (fragment): intI1 (promoter lies within the coding sequence); class 1 integron promoter
    795..851     +  CDS            GmR (fragment): gentamycin acetyltransferase; aacC1; confers resistance to gentamycin
    858..1649    +  CDS            SmR: aminoglycoside adenylyltransferase (Murphy, 1985); aadA; confers resistance to spectinomycin and streptomycin
   1742..2330    +  rep_origin     ori: high-copy-number ColE1/pMB1/pBR322/pUC origin of replication
   2513..2605    +  CDS            lacI (fragment): lac repressor; lacI; The lac repressor binds to the lac operator to inhibit transcription in E. coli. This inhibition can be relieved by adding lactose or isopropyl-β-D-thiogalactopyranoside (IPTG).
   2660..2687    -  terminator     rrnB T2 terminator: transcription terminator T2 from the E. coli rrnB gene
   2819..2862    +  terminator     rrnB T1 terminator: Escherichia coli rrnB; transcription terminator T1 from the E. coli rrnB gene
>Addgene plasmid #48606 | pFUSB4_TGTG | depositor full sequence | sequence record 70306 | Full Sequence
ATGTTTTCCCAGTCACGACGTTGTAAAACGACGGCCAGTCTTAAGCGTCTCATGGCCTGACCCCGGACCA
AGTGGTGGCCTATCGCCAGCAACGGTGGCGGCAAGCAAGCGCTCGAAACGGTGCAGCGGCTGTTGCCGGT
GCTGTGCCAGGACCATGGCCTGACCCCGGACCAAGTGGTGGCTATCGCCAGCAACAATGGCGGCAAGCAA
GCGCTCGAAACGGTGCAGCGGCTGTTGCCGGTGCTGTGCCAGGACCATGGCCTGACCCCGGACCAAGTGG
TGGCTATCGCCAGCAACGGTGGCGGCAAGCAAGCGCTCGAAACGGTGCAGCGGCTGTTGCCGGTGCTGTG
CCAGGACCATGGCCTGACCCCGGACCAAGTGGTGGCTATCGCCAGCAACAATGGCGGCAAGCAAGCGCTC
GAAACGGTGCAGCGGCTGTTGCCGGTGCTGTGCCAGGACCATGGCCTGACCCCGGACCAAGTGGTGGCTA
TCGAGACGTCTAGACCAGCCAGGACAGAAATGCCTCGACTTCGCTGCTACCCAAGGTTGCCGGGTGACGC
ACACCGTGGAAACGGATGAAGGCACGAACCCAGTGGACATAAGCCTGTTCGGTTCGTAAGCTGTAATGCA
AGTAGCGTATGCGCTCACGCAACTGGTCCAGAACCTTGACCGAACGCAGCGGTGGTAACGGCGCAGTGGC
GGTTTTCATGGCTTGTTATGACTGTTTTTTTGGGGTACAGTCTATGCCTCGGGCATCCAAGCAGCAAGCG
CGTTACGCCGTGGGTCGATGTTTGATGTTATGGAGCAGCAACGATGTTACGCAGCAGGGCAGTCGCCCTA
AAACAAAGTTAAACATTATGAGGGAAGCGGTGATCGCCGAAGTATCGACTCAACTATCAGAGGTAGTTGG
CGTCATCGAGCGCCATCTCGAACCGACGTTGCTGGCCGTACATTTGTACGGCTCCGCAGTGGATGGCGGC
CTGAAGCCACACAGTGATATTGATTTGCTGGTTACGGTGACCGTAAGGCTTGATGAAACAACGCGGCGAG
CTTTGATCAACGACCTTTTGGAAACTTCGGCTTCCCCTGGAGAGAGCGAGATTCTCCGCGCTGTAGAAGT
CACCATTGTTGTGCACGACGACATCATTCCGTGGCGTTATCCAGCTAAGCGCGAACTGCAATTTGGAGAA
TGGCAGCGCAATGACATTCTTGCAGGTATCTTCGAGCCAGCCACGATCGACATTGATCTGGCTATCTTGC
TGACAAAAGCAAGAGAACATAGCGTTGCCTTGGTAGGTCCAGCGGCGGAGGAACTCTTTGATCCGGTTCC
TGAACAGGATCTATTTGAGGCGCTAAATGAAACCTTAACGCTATGGAACTCGCCGCCCGACTGGGCTGGC
GATGAGCGAAATGTAGTGCTTACGTTGTCCCGCATTTGGTACAGCGCAGTAACCGGCAAAATCGCGCCGA
AGGATGTCGCTGCCGACTGGGCAATGGAGCGCCTGCCGGCCCAGTATCAGCCCGTCATACTTGAAGCTAG
ACAGGCTTATCTTGGACAAGAAGAAGATCGCTTGGCCTCGCGCGCAGATCAGTTGGAAGAATTTGTCCAC
TACGTGAAAGGCGAGATCACCAAGGTAGTCGGCAAATAACCCTCGAGCCACCCATGACCAAAATCCCTTA
ACGTGAGTTACGCGTCGTTCCACTGAGCGTCAGACCCCGTAGAAAAGATCAAAGGATCTTCTTGAGATCC
TTTTTTTCTGCGCGTAATCTGCTGCTTGCAAACAAAAAAACCACCGCTACCAGCGGTGGTTTGTTTGCCG
GATCAAGAGCTACCAACTCTTTTTCCGAAGGTAACTGGCTTCAGCAGAGCGCAGATACCAAATACTGTCC
TTCTAGTGTAGCCGTAGTTAGGCCACCACTTCAAGAACTCTGTAGCACCGCCTACATACCTCGCTCTGCT
AATCCTGTTACCAGTGGCTGCTGCCAGTGGCGATAAGTCGTGTCTTACCGGGTTGGACTCAAGACGATAG
TTACCGGATAAGGCGCAGCGGTCGGGCTGAACGGGGGGTTCGTGCACACAGCCCAGCTTGGAGCGAACGA
CCTACACCGAACTGAGATACCTACAGCGTGAGCATTGAGAAAGCGCCACGCTTCCCGAAGGGAGAAAGGC
GGACAGGTATCCGGTAAGCGGCAGGGTCGGAACAGGAGAGCGCACGAGGGAGCTTCCAGGGGGAAACGCC
TGGTATCTTTATAGTCCTGTCGGGTTTCGCCACCTCTGACTTGAGCGTCGATTTTTGTGATGCTCGTCAG
GGGGGCGGAGCCTATGGAAAAACGCCAGCAACGCGGCCTTTTTACGGTTCCTGGCCTTTTGCTGGCCTTT
TGCTCACATGTTCTTTCCTGCGTTATCCCCTGATTCTGTGGATAACCGTATTACCGCCTTTGAGTGAGCT
GATACCGCTCGCCGCAGCCGAACGACCGAGCGCAGCGAGTCAGTGAGCGAGGAAGCGGAAGAGCGCCCAA
TACGCAAACCGCCTCTCCCCGCGCGTTGGCCGATTCATTAATGCAGCTGGCACGACAGGTTTCCCGACTG
GAAAGCGGGCAGTGAGCGCAACGCAATTAATACGCGTACCGCTAGCCAGGAAGAGTTTGTAGAAACGCAA
AAAGGCCATCCGTCAGGATGGCCTTCTGCTTAGTTTGATGCCTGGCAGTTTATGGCGGGCGTCCTGCCCG
CCACCCTCCGGGCCGTTGCTTCACAACGTTCAAATCCGCTCCCGGCGGATTTGTCCTACTCAGGAGAGCG
TTCACCGACAAACAACAGATAAAACGAAAGGCCCAGTCTTCCGACTGAGCCTTTCGTTTTATTTGATGCC
TGGCAGTTCCCTACTCTCGCGTTAACGCTAGCATGG
