>Addgene plasmid #48606 | pFUSB4_TGTG | addgene partial sequence | sequence record 73075 | pCR8_F1 5'-ttgatgcctggcagttccct-3'
TCACGACGTTGTAAAACGACGGCCAGTCTTAAGCGTCTCATGGCCTGACCCCGGACCAAGTGGTGGCTAT
CGCCAGCAACGGTGGCGGCAAGCAAGCGCTCGAAACGGTGCAGCGGCTGTTGCCGGTGCTGTGCCAGGAC
CATGGCCTGACCCCGGACCAAGTGGTGGCTATCGCCAGCAACAATGGCGGCAAGCAAGCGCTCGAAACGG
TGCAGCGGCTGTTGCCGGTGCTGTGCCAGGACCATGGCCTGACCCCGGACCAAGTGGTGGCTATCGCCAG
CAACGGTGGCGGCAAGCAAGCGCTCGAAACGGTGCAGCGGCTGTTGCCGGTGCTGTGCCAGGACCATGGC
CTGACCCCGGACCAAGTGGTGGCTATCGCCAGCAACAATGGCGGCAAGCAAGCGCTCGAAACGGTGCAGC
GGCTGTTGCCGGTGCTGTGCCAGGACCATGGCCTGACCCCGGACCAAGTGGTGGCTATCGAGACGTCTAG
ACCAGCCAGGACAGAAATGCCTCGACTTCGCTGCTACCCAAGGTTGCCGGGTGACGCACACCGTGGAAAC
GGATGAAGGCACGAACCCAGTGGACATAAGCCTGTTCGGTTCGTAAGCTGTAATGCAAGTAGCGTATGCG
CTCACGCAACTGGTCCAGAACCTTGACCGAACGCAGCGGTGGTAACGGCGCAGTGGCGGTTTTCATGGCT
TGTTATGACTGTTTTTTTGGGGTACAGTCTATGCCTCGGGCATCCAAGCAGCAAGCGCGTTACGCCGTGG
GTCGATGTTTGATGTTATGGAGCAGCAACGATGTTACGCAGCAGGGCAGTCGCCCTAAAACAAAGTTAAA
CATTATGAGGGAAGCGGTGATCGCCGAAGTATCGACTCAACTATCAGAGGTAGTTGGCGTCATCGAGCGC
CATCTCGAACCGACGTTGCTGGCCGTACATTT
